>Addgene plasmid #102393 | pAM-35s-CBL1-YFPc-1 | addgene full sequence | sequence record 196620 | Addgene NGS Result
TCAGACCCCGTAGAAAAGATCAAAGGATCTTCTTGAGATCCTTTTTTTCTGCGCGTAATCTGCTGCTTGC
AAACAAAAAAACCACCGCTACCAGCGGTGGTTTGTTTGCCGGATCAAGAGCTACCAACTCTTTTTCCGAA
GGTAACTGGCTTCAGCAGAGCGCAGATACCAAATACTGTTCTTCTAGTGTAGCCGTAGTTAGGCCACCAC
TTCAAGAACTCTGTAGCACCGCCTACATACCTCGCTCTGCTAATCCTGTTACCAGTGGCTGCTGCCAGTG
GCGATAAGTCGTGTCTTACCGGGTTGGACTCAAGACGATAGTTACCGGATAAGGCGCAGCGGTCGGGCTG
AACGGGGGGTTCGTGCACACAGCCCAGCTTGGAGCGAACGACCTACACCGAACTGAGATACCTACAGCGT
GAGCTATGAGAAAGCGCCACGCTTCCCGAAGGGAGAAAGGCGGACAGGTATCCGGTAAGCGGCAGGGTCG
GAACAGGAGAGCGCACGAGGGAGCTTCCAGGGGGAAACGCCTGGTATCTTTATAGTCCTGTCGGGTTTCG
CCACCTCTGACTTGAGCGTCGATTTTTGTGATGCTCGTCAGGGGGGCGGAGCCTATGGAAAAACGCCAGC
AACGCGGCCTTTTTACGGTTCCTGGCCTTTTGCTGGCCTTTTGCTCACATGGACTCTAGCTAGAGGATCA
CAGGCAGCAACGCTCTGTCATCGTTACAATCAACATGCTACCCTCCGCGAGATCATCCGTGTTTCAAACC
CGGCAGCTTAGTTGCCGTTCTTCCGAATAGCATCGGTAACATGAGCAAAGTCTGCCGCCTTACAACGGCT
CTCCCGCTGACGCCGTCCCGGACTGATGGGCTGCCTGTATCGAGTGGTGATTTTGTGCCGAGCTGCCGGT
CGGGGAGCTGTTGGCTGGCTGGTGGCAGGATATATTGTGGTGTAAACAAATTGACGCTTAGACAACTTAA
TAACACATTGCGGACGTTTTTAATGATCGAATACTAACGTCTCTACCAGATATCAGCTTGCATGCCGGTC
GATCTAGTAACATAGATGACACCGCGCGCGATAATTTATCCTAGTTTGCGCGCTATATTTTGTTTTCTAT
CGCGTATTAAATGTATAATTGCGGGACTCTAATCATAAAAACCCATCTCATAAATAACGTCATGCATTAC
ATGTTAATTATTACATGCTTAACGTAATTCAACAGAAATTATATGATAATCATCGCAAGACCGGCAACAG
GATTCAATCTTAAGAAACTTTATTGCCAAATGTTTGAACGATCTGCTTGACTCTAGGGGTCATCAGATTT
CGGTGACGGGCAGGACCGGACGGGGCGGCACCGGCAGGCTGAAGTCCAGCTGCCAGAAACCCACGTCATG
CCAGTTCCCGTGCTTGAAGCCGGCCGCCCGCAGCATGCCGCGGGGGGCATATCCGAGCGCCTCGTGCATG
CGCACGCTCGGGTCGTTGGGCAGCCCGATGACAGCGACCACGCTCTTGAAGCCCTGTGCCTCCAGGGACT
TCAGCAGGTGGGTGTAGAGCGTGGAGCCCAGTCCCGTCCGCTGGTGGCGGGGGGAGACGTACACGGTCGA
CTCGGCCGTCCAGTCGTAGGCGTTGCGTGCCTTCCAGGGACCCGCGTAGGCGATGCCGGCGACCTCGCCG
TCCACCTCGGCGACGAGCCAGGGATAGCGCTCCCGCAGACGGACGAGGTCGTCCGTCCACTCCTGCGGTT
CCTGCGGCTCGGTACGGAAGTTGACCGTGCTTGTCTCGATGTAGTGGTTGACGATGGTGCAGACCGCCGG
CATGTCCGCCTCGGTGGCACGGCGGATGTCGGCCGGGCGTCGTTCTGGGCTCATGGTAGATCCCCTCGAT
CGAGTTGAGAGTGAATATGAGACTCTAATTGGATACCGAGGGGAATTTATGGAACGTCAGTGGAGCATTT
TTGACAAGAAATATTTGCTAGCTGATAGTGACCTTAGGCGACTTTTGAACGCGCAATAATGGTTTCTGAC
GTATGTGCTTAGCTCATTAAACTCCAGAAACCCGCGGCTCAGTGGCTCCTTCAACGTTGCGGTTCTGTCA
GTTCCAAACGTAAAACGGCTTGTCCCGCGTCATCGGCGGGGGTCATAACGTGACTCCCTTAATTCTCCGC
TCATGATCAGATTGTCGTTTCCCGCCTTCGGTTTGGGCGCGCCCGGTTCAGAAGACCAGAGGGCTATTGA
GACTTTTCAACAAAGGGTAATATCGGGAAACCTCCTCGGATTCCATTGCCCAGCTATCTGTCACTTCATC
GAAAGGACAGTAGAAAAGGAAGATGGCTTCTACAAATGCCATCATTGCGATAAAGGAAAGGCTATCGTTC
AAGATGCCTCTACCGACAGTGGTCCCAAAGATGGACCCCCACCCACGAGGAACATCGTGGAAAAAGAAGA
CGTTCCAACCACGTCTTCAAAGCAAGTGGATTGATGTGATACATGGTGGAGCACGACACTCTCGTCTACT
CCAAGAATATCAAAGATACAGTCTCAGAAGACCAGAGGGCTATTGAGACTTTTCAACAAAGGGTAATATC
GGGAAACCTCCTCGGATTCCATTGCCCAGCTATCTGTCACTTCATCGAAAGGACAGTAGAAAAGGAAGAT
GGCTTCTACAAATGCCATCATTGCGATAAAGGAAAGGCTATCGTTCAAGATGCCTCTACCGACAGTGGTC
CCAAAGATGGACCCCCACCCACGAGGAACATCGTGGAAAAAGAAGACGTTCCAACCACGTCTTCAAAGCA
AGTGGATTGATGTGATATCTCCACTGACGTAAGGGATGACGCACAATCCCACTATCCTTCGCAAGACCCT
TCCTCTATATAAGGAAGTTCATTTCATTTGGAGAGGACCTCGAGGTCGACGGTATCGATAAGCTTCCCAT
CAACAAGTTTGTACAAAAAAGCAGGCTTGATGGGCTGCTTCCACTCAAAGGCAGCAAAAGAATTTCGAGG
ACACGAAGACCCTGTTAAGCTTGCCTCTGAGACAGCTTTTAGTGTGAGTGAGGTTGAAGCATTATTTGAG
CTATTCAAGAGCATAAGCAGTTCGGTTGTTGATGATGGTCTGATTAACAAGGAGGAGTTTCAACTTGCTT
TGTTCAAAAGCCGGAAGAGGGAGAATATATTTGCTAATAGGATATTTGATATGTTTGATGTTAAACGAAA
AGGAGTCATCGATTTCGGGGACTTTGTAAGATCACTCAATGTTTTCCACCCCAATGCTTCTCTAGAAGAC
AAAATAGATTTTACGTTTAGGCTTTACGACATGGACTGCACGGGTTACATTGAACGACAAGAGGTCAAGC
AAATGTTGATCGCGCTTCTCTGCGAATCTGAAATGAAACTGGCTGATGAAACCATAGAGATAATACTCGA
TAAGACATTTGAAGATGCAGACGTGAATCAAGATGGAAAAATTGATAAATTAGAGTGGAGTGATTTCGTA
AACAAAAATCCATCATTGCTTAAGATCATGACTCTTCCATATCTCAGGGATATTACGACAACGTTTCCGA
GTTTTGTCTTCCATTCGGAGGTCGATGAGATTGCCACATACCCAGCTTTCTTGTACAAAGTGGTTGATGG
GATGGACAAGCAGAAGAACGGCATCAAGGCCAACTTCAAGATCCGCCACAACATCGAGGACGGCGGCGTG
CAGCTCGCCGACCACTACCAGCAGAACACCCCCATCGGCGACGGCCCCGTGCTGCTGCCCGACAACCACT
ACCTGAGCTACCAGTCCGCCCTGAGCAAAGACCCCAACGAGAAGCGCGATCACATGGTCCTGCTGGAGTT
CGTGACCGCCGCCGGGATCACTCTCGGCATGGACGAGCTGTACAAGTAATCTAGAGTCCGCAAAAATCAC
CAGTCTCTCTCTACAAATCTATCTCTCTCTATTTTTCTCCAGAATAATGTGTGAGTAGTTCCCAGATAAG
GGAATTAGGGTTCTTATAGGGTTTCGCTCATGTGTTGAGCATATAAGAAACCCTTAGTATGTATTTGTAT
TTGTAAAATACTTCTATCAATAAAATTTCTAATTCCTAAAACCAAAATCCAGTGACCGGGCGGCCGCCAC
CGCGGTGGAGGGGGATCAGATTGTCGTTTCCCGCCTTCAGTTTAAACTATCAGTGTTTGACAGGATATAT
TGGCGGGTAAACCTAAGAGAAAAGAGCGTTTATTAGAATAATCGGATATTTAAAAGGGCGTGAAAAGGTT
TATCCGTTCGTCCATTTGTATGTGTACATCACCGACGAGCAAGGCAAGACCGAGCGCCTTTCCGACGCTC
ACCGGGCTGGTTGCCCTCGCCGCTGGGCTGGCGGCCGTCTATGGCCCTGCAAACGCGCCAGAAACGCCGT
CGAAGCCGTGTGCGAGACACCGGCCGCCGGCGTTGTGGATACCTCGCGGAAAACTTGGCCCTCACTGACA
GATGAGGGGCGGACGTTGACACTTGAGGGGCCGACTCACCCGGCGCGGCGTTGACAGATGAGGGGCAGGC
TCGATTTCGGCCGGCGACGTGGAGCTGGCCAGCCTCGCAAATCGGCGAAAACGCCTGATTTTACGCGAGT
TTCCCACAGATGATGTGGACAAGCCTGGGGATAAGTGCCCTGCGGTATTGACACTTGAGGGGCGCGACTA
CTGACAGATGAGGGGCGCGATCCTTGACACTTGAGGGGCAGAGTGCTGACAGATGAGGGGCGCACCTATT
GACATTTGAGGGGCTGTCCACAGGCAGAAAATCCAGCATTTGCAAGGGTTTCCGCCCGTTTTTCGGCCAC
CGCTAACCTGTCTTTTAACCTGCTTTTAAACCAATATTTATAAACCTTGTTTTTAACCAGGGCTGCGCCC
TGTGCGCGTGACCGCGCACGCCGAAGGGGGGTGCCCCCCCTTCTCGAACCCTCCCGGCCCGCTAACGCGG
GCCTCCCATCCCCCCAGGGGCTGCGCCCCTCGGCCGCGAACGGCCTCACCCCAAAAATGGCAGCGCTGGC
AGTCCTTGCCATTGCCGGGATCGGGGCAGTAACGGGATGGGCGATCAGCCCGAAAGCTACCCCTATTTGT
TTATTTTTCTAAATACATTCAAATATGTATCCGCTCATGAGACAATAACCCTGATAAATGCTTCAATAAT
ATTGAAAAAGGAAGAGTATGAGTATTCAACATTTCCGTGTCGCCCTTATTCCCTTTTTTGCGGCATTTTG
CCTTCCTGTTTTTGCTCACCCAGAAACGCTGGTGAAAGTAAAAGATGCTGAAGATCAGTTGGGTGCACGA
GTGGGTTACATCGAACTGGATCTCAACAGCGGTAAGATCCTTGAGAGTTTTCGCCCCGAAGAACGTTTTC
CAATGATGAGCACTTTTAAAGTTCTGCTATGTGGCGCGGTATTATCCCGTATTGACGCCGGGCAAGAGCA
ACTCGGTCGCCGCATACACTATTCTCAGAATGACTTGGTTGAGTACTCACCAGTCACAGAAAAGCATCTT
ACGGATGGCATGACAGTAAGAGAATTATGCAGTGCTGCCATAACCATGAGTGATAACACTGCGGCCAACT
TACTTCTGACAACGATCGGAGGACCGAAGGAGCTAACCGCTTTTTTGCACAACATGGGGGATCATGTAAC
TCGCCTTGATCGTTGGGAACCGGAGCTGAATGAAGCCATACCAAACGACGAGCGTGACACCACGATGCCT
GTAGCAATGGCAACAACGTTGCGCAAACTATTAACTGGCGAACTACTTACTCTAGCTTCCCGGCAACAAT
TAATAGACTGGATGGAGGCGGATAAAGTTGCAGGACCACTTCTGCGCTCGGCCCTTCCGGCTGGCTGGTT
TATTGCTGATAAATCTGGAGCCGGTGAGCGTGGGTCTCGCGGTATCATTGCAGCACTGGGGCCAGATGGT
AAGCCCTCCCGTATCGTAGTTATCTACACGACGGGGAGTCAGGCAACTATGGATGAACGAAATAGACAGA
TCGCTGAGATAGGTGCCTCACTGATTAAGCATTGGTAACTGTCAGACCAAGTTTACTCATATATACTTTA
GATTGATTTAAAACTTCATTTTTAATTTAAAAGGATCTAGGTGAAGATCCTTTTTGATAATCTCATGACC
AAAATCCCTTAACGTGAGTTTTCGTTCCACTGAGCG
Features (pLannotate 1.2.2; 18 found; start..end, strand, type, name):
     33..621     +  rep_origin     ori: high-copy-number ColE1/pMB1/pBR322/pUC origin of replication
    933..957     +  misc_feature   LB T-DNA repeat: left border repeat from nopaline C58 T-DNA
   1051..1303    -  terminator     NOS terminator: nopaline synthase terminator and poly(A) signal
   1326..1874    -  CDS            bar: PAT_STRHY - Experimental evidence at protein level: Swiss-Prot protein existence level 1. Inactivates phosphinothricin (PPT) by transfer of an acetyl group from acetyl CoA. Can also acetylate demethylphosphinothricin but not PTT or glutamate. This enzyme is an effector of phosphinothricin tripeptide (PTT or bialaphos) resistance. From Streptomyces hygroscopicus. Introduced by genetic manipulation and expressed in glufosinate-tolerant maize by Dekalb Genetics.
   1916..2095    -  promoter       NOS promoter: nopaline synthase promoter
   2238..2908    +  promoter       CaMV 35S promoter (enhanced): cauliflower mosaic virus 35S promoter with a duplicated enhancer region
   2908..2935    -  misc_feature   MCS (fragment): pBluescript multiple cloning site
   2943..2967    +  protein_bind   attB1: mutant version of attB; recombination site for the Gateway® BP reaction BP Clonase™
   2970..3608    +  CDS            CBL1: CNBL1_ARATH - Also known as SCABP5. Experimental evidence at protein level: Swiss-Prot protein existence level 1. Acts as a calcium sensor involved in the signaling pathway during growth and development and in response to abiotic stresses. May function as a positive regulator of salt and drought responses and as a negative regulator of cold response. Contributes to the regulation of early stress-related CBF/DREB transcription factors. CBL proteins interact with CIPK serine-threonine protein kinases. Binding of a CBL protein to the regulatory NAF domain of a CIPK protein lead to the activation
   3610..3634    -  protein_bind   attB2: mutant version of attB; recombination site for the Gateway® BP reaction BP Clonase™
   3645..3896    +  CDS            VC155: C-terminal fragment of mVenus for use in bimolecular fluorescence complementation (BiFC) (Kodama and Hu, 2010)
   3954..4113    +  polyA_signal   CaMV poly(A) signal (fragment): cauliflower mosaic virus polyadenylation signal
   4120..4140    -  misc_feature   MCS (fragment): pBluescript multiple cloning site
   4188..4212    +  misc_feature   RB T-DNA repeat: right border repeat from nopaline C58 T-DNA
   4432..4963    +  rep_origin     oriV: incP origin of replication
   5027..5104    +  CDS            klaC (fragment): KLAC_ECOLX - Also known as telB. Protein predicted: Swiss-Prot protein existence level 4. Belongs to the kla operon, which is associated with cryptic tellurite resistance, and IncW plasmid fertility inhibition. From Escherichia coli.
   5106..5197    +  promoter       AmpR promoter: bla
   5198..6058    +  CDS            AmpR: β-lactamase; bla; confers resistance to ampicillin, carbenicillin, and related antibiotics
