[The description below was written by a language model from this plasmid's Addgene catalogue record and pLannotate feature annotations shown in this document.]
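Description:
pAM-35s-CBL1-YFPc-1 is a plant expression plasmid built on the pAMPAT split-YFP backbone and designed for bimolecular fluorescence complementation (BiFC) assays. It is a compact binary-type vector of about 6.2 kb. A high-copy ColE1/pUC-type origin and an ampicillin resistance gene (β-lactamase under its own promoter) support propagation and selection in E. coli. An IncP oriV is also annotated; origins of this type are generally used for maintenance in Agrobacterium, although the record does not describe a delivery route. Nopaline-type left and right T-DNA border repeats flank the plant-relevant cassettes.

Within the T-DNA, an enhanced CaMV 35S promoter with a duplicated enhancer drives the Arabidopsis thaliana CBL1 coding sequence (calcineurin B-like protein 1, also known as SCABP5). CBL1 is a calcium sensor that binds and activates CIPK serine/threonine kinases and is implicated in abiotic stress signalling. It was inserted by Gateway recombination and is therefore bracketed by attB1 and attB2 sites. Downstream of attB2 lies the backbone-encoded C-terminal fragment of the yellow fluorescent protein, annotated as the VC155 fragment of mVenus, giving a CBL1-YFPc fusion with the tag at the C terminus. A CaMV polyadenylation signal terminates the transcript. A second, oppositely oriented cassette places the bar gene (phosphinothricin acetyltransferase) between the NOS promoter and NOS terminator, providing glufosinate/phosphinothricin resistance for selecting transformed plant tissue.

The YFPc fragment is non-fluorescent on its own. The construct is meant to be co-expressed with a partner protein fused to the complementary N-terminal YFP fragment, so that restored fluorescence reports close association with CBL1 in plant cells.
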