Addgene plasmid #102393: pAM-35s-CBL1-YFPc-1
Purpose: split YFP. Plant expression of CBL1-YFPc-1
Depositing lab: Silke Robatzek. Depositing organization: Sainsbury Laboratory, Norwich.
Backbone
  Vector backbone: pAMPAT split-YFP
  Backbone manufacturer: Toulouse
  Vector type: Plant Expression
Growth in bacteria
  Bacterial resistance: Ampicillin, 100 μg/mL
  Growth temperature: 37°C
  Growth strain: DH5alpha
  Copy number: Unknown
Gene/Insert
  Gene/Insert name: CBL1
  Species: A. thaliana (mustard weed)
  Entrez Gene: CBL1 (a.k.a. AT4G17615, ARABIDOPSIS THALIANA CALCINEURIN B-LIKE PROTEIN, ATCBL1, FCAALL.122, SCABP5, SOS3-LIKE CALCIUM BINDING PROTEIN 5, calcineurin B-like protein 1)
  Promoter: 35S
  Tag / fusion protein: YFPc (C terminal on backbone)
  Cloning method: Gateway Cloning
Terms and licenses: Academic/Nonprofit Terms; Industry Terms: Not Available to Industry
How to cite: pAM-35s-CBL1-YFPc-1 was a gift from Silke Robatzek (Addgene plasmid # 102393 ; http://n2t.net/addgene:102393 ; RRID:Addgene_102393)
