>Addgene plasmid #102393 | pAM-35s-CBL1-YFPc-1 | depositor partial sequence | sequence record 193471 | insert
ATGGGCTGCTTCCACTCAAAGGCAGCAAAAGAATTTCGAGGACACGAAGACCCTGTTAAGCTTGCCTCTG
AGACAGCTTTTAGTGTGAGTGAGGTTGAAGCATTATTTGAGCTATTCAAGAGCATAAGCAGTTCGGTTGT
TGATGATGGTCTGATTAACAAGGAGGAGTTTCAACTTGCTTTGTTCAAAAGCCGGAAGAGGGAGAATATA
TTTGCTAATAGGATATTTGATATGTTTGATGTTAAACGAAAAGGAGTCATCGATTTCGGGGACTTTGTAA
GATCACTCAATGTTTTCCACCCCAATGCTTCTCTAGAAGACAAAATAGATTTTACGTTTAGGCTTTACGA
CATGGACTGCACGGGTTACATTGAACGACAAGAGGTCAAGCAAATGTTGATCGCGCTTCTCTGCGAATCT
GAAATGAAACTGGCTGATGAAACCATAGAGATAATACTCGATAAGACATTTGAAGATGCAGACGTGAATC
AAGATGGAAAAATTGATAAATTAGAGTGGAGTGATTTCGTAAACAAAAATCCATCATTGCTTAAGATCAT
GACTCTTCCATATCTCAGGGATATTACGACAACGTTTCCGAGTTTTGTCTTCCATTCGGAGGTCGATGAG
ATTGCCACATGA
